>Addgene plasmid #76515 | CAMKK1 gRNA (BRDN0001148386) | addgene full sequence | sequence record 185988 | Addgene Assembled Sequence
CCCGGGTGCAAAGATGGATAAAGTTTTAAACAGAGAGGAATCTTTGCAGCTAATGGACCTTCTAGGTCTT
GAAAGGAGTGGGAATTGGCTCCGGTGCCCGTCAGTGGGCAGAGCGCACATCGCCCACAGTCCCCGAGAAG
TTGGGGGGAGGGGTCGGCAATTGATCCGGTGCCTAGAGAAGGTGGCGCGGGGTAAACTGGGAAAGTGATG
TCGTGTACTGGCTCCGCCTTTTTCCCGAGGGTGGGGGAGAACCGTATATAAGTGCAGTAGTCGCCGTGAA
CGTTCTTTTTCGCAACGGGTTTGCCGCCAGAACACAGGTAAGTGCCGTGTGTGGTTCCCGCGGGCCTGGC
CTCTTTACGGGTTATGGCCCTTGCGTGCCTTGAATTACTTCCACCTGGCTGCAGTACGTGATTCTTGATC
CCGAGCTTCGGGTTGGAAGTGGGTGGGAGAGTTCGAGGCCTTGCGCTTAAGGAGCCCCTTCGCCTCGTGC
TTGAGTTGAGGCCTGGCCTGGGCGCTGGGGCCGCCGCGTGCGAATCTGGTGGCACCTTCGCGCCTGTCTC
GCTGCTTTCGATAAGTCTCTAGCCATTTAAAATTTTTGATGACCTGCTGCGACGCTTTTTTTCTGGCAAG
ATAGTCTTGTAAATGCGGGCCAAGATCTGCACACTGGTATTTCGGTTTTTGGGGCCGCGGGCGGCGACGG
GGCCCGTGCGTCCCAGCGCACATGTTCGGCGAGGCGGGGCCTGCGAGCGCGGCCACCGAGAATCGGACGG
GGGTAGTCTCAAGCTGGCCGGCCTGCTCTGGTGCCTGGCCTCGCGCCGCCGTGTATCGCCCCGCCCTGGG
CGGCAAGGCTGGCCCGGTCGGCACCAGTTGCGTGAGCGGAAAGATGGCCGCTTCCCGGCCCTGCTGCAGG
GAGCTCAAAATGGAGGACGCGGCGCTCGGGAGAGCGGGCGGGTGAGTCACCCACACAAAGGAAAAGGGCC
TTTCCGTCCTCAGCCGTCGCTTCATGTGACTCCACGGAGTACCGGGCGCCGTCCAGGCACCTCGATTAGT
TCTCGAGCTTTTGGAGTACGTCGTCTTTAGGTTGGGGGGAGGGGTTTTATGCGATGGAGTTTCCCCACAC
TGAGTGGGTGGAGACTGAAGTTAGGCCAGCTTGGCACTTGATGTAATTCTCCTTGGAATTTGCCCTTTTT
GAGTTTGGATCTTGGTTCATTCTCAAGCCTCAGACAGTGGTTCAAAGTTTTTTTCTTCCATTTCAGGTGT
CGTGACGTACGGCCACCATGACCGAGTACAAGCCCACGGTGCGCCTCGCCACCCGCGACGACGTCCCCAG
GGCCGTACGCACCCTCGCCGCCGCGTTCGCCGACTACCCCGCCACGCGCCACACCGTCGATCCGGACCGC
CACATCGAGCGGGTCACCGAGCTGCAAGAACTCTTCCTCACGCGCGTCGGGCTCGACATCGGCAAGGTGT
GGGTCGCGGACGACGGCGCCGCCGTGGCGGTCTGGACCACGCCGGAGAGCGTCGAAGCGGGGGCGGTGTT
CGCCGAGATCGGCCCGCGCATGGCCGAGTTGAGCGGTTCCCGGCTGGCCGCGCAGCAACAGATGGAAGGC
CTCCTGGCGCCGCACCGGCCCAAGGAGCCCGCGTGGTTCCTGGCCACCGTCGGAGTCTCGCCCGACCACC
AGGGCAAGGGTCTGGGCAGCGCCGTCGTGCTCCCCGGAGTGGAGGCGGCCGAGCGCGCCGGGGTGCCCGC
CTTCCTGGAGACCTCCGCGCCCCGCAACCTCCCCTTCTACGAGCGGCTCGGCTTCACCGTCACCGCCGAC
GTCGAGGTGCCCGAAGGACCGCGCACCTGGTGCATGACCCGCAAGCCCGGTGCCTGAACGCGTTAAGTCG
ACAATCAACCTCTGGATTACAAAATTTGTGAAAGATTGACTGGTATTCTTAACTATGTTGCTCCTTTTAC
GCTATGTGGATACGCTGCTTTAATGCCTTTGTATCATGCTATTGCTTCCCGTATGGCTTTCATTTTCTCC
TCCTTGTATAAATCCTGGTTGCTGTCTCTTTATGAGGAGTTGTGGCCCGTTGTCAGGCAACGTGGCGTGG
TGTGCACTGTGTTTGCTGACGCAACCCCCACTGGTTGGGGCATTGCCACCACCTGTCAGCTCCTTTCCGG
GACTTTCGCTTTCCCCCTCCCTATTGCCACGGCGGAACTCATCGCCGCCTGCCTTGCCCGCTGCTGGACA
GGGGCTCGGCTGTTGGGCACTGACAATTCCGTGGTGTTGTCGGGGAAATCATCGTCCTTTCCTTGGCTGC
TCGCCTGTGTTGCCACCTGGATTCTGCGCGGGACGTCCTTCTGCTACGTCCCTTCGGCCCTCAATCCAGC
GGACCTTCCTTCCCGCGGCCTGCTGCCGGCTCTGCGGCCTCTTCCGCGTCTTCGCCTTCGCCCTCAGACG
AGTCGGATCTCCCTTTGGGCCGCCTCCCCGCGTCGACTTTAAGACCAATGACTTACAAGGCAGCTGTAGA
TCTTAGCCACTTTTTAAAAGAAAAGGGGGGACTGGAAGGGCTAATTCACTCCCAACGAAGACAAGATCTG
CTTTTTGCTTGTACTGGGTCTCTCTGGTTAGACCAGATCTGAGCCTGGGAGCTCTCTGGCTAACTAGGGA
ACCCACTGCTTAAGCCTCAATAAAGCTTGCCTTGAGTGCTTCAAGTAGTGTGTGCCCGTCTGTTGTGTGA
CTCTGGTAACTAGAGATCCCTCAGACCCTTTTAGTCAGTGTGGAAAATCTCTAGCAGTACGTATAGTAGT
TCATGTCATCTTATTATTCAGTATTTATAACTTGCAAAGAAATGAATATCAGAGAGTGAGAGGAACTTGT
TTATTGCAGCTTATAATGGTTACAAATAAAGCAATAGCATCACAAATTTCACAAATAAAGCATTTTTTTC
ACTGCATTCTAGTTGTGGTTTGTCCAAACTCATCAATGTATCTTATCATGTCTGGCTCTAGCTATCCCGC
CCCTAACTCCGCCCATCCCGCCCCTAACTCCGCCCAGTTCCGCCCATTCTCCGCCCCATGGCTGACTAAT
TTTTTTTATTTATGCAGAGGCCGAGGCCGCCTCGGCCTCTGAGCTATTCCAGAAGTAGTGAGGAGGCTTT
TTTGGAGGCCTAGGGACGTACCCAATTCGCCCTATAGTGAGTCGTATTACGCGCGCTCACTGGCCGTCGT
TTTACAACGTCGTGACTGGGAAAACCCTGGCGTTACCCAACTTAATCGCCTTGCAGCACATCCCCCTTTC
GCCAGCTGGCGTAATAGCGAAGAGGCCCGCACCGATCGCCCTTCCCAACAGTTGCGCAGCCTGAATGGCG
AATGGG
[124 nt withheld, positions 3367-3490]
C
[91 nt withheld, positions 3492-3582]
A
[49 nt withheld, positions 3584-3632]
CCTTTGACGTTGGAGTCCACGTTCTTT
[37 nt withheld, positions 3660-3696]
ACCCTATCTCGGTCTATTCTTTTGATTTATAAGGGATTTTGCCGATTTCGGCCTATTGGTTAAAAAATGA
GCTGATTTAACAAAAATTTAACGCGAATTTTAACAAAATATTAACGCTTACAATTTAGGTGGCACTTTTC
GGGGAAATGTGCGCGGAACCCCTATTTGTTTATTTTTCTAAATACATTCAAATATGTATCCGCTCATGAG
ACAATAACCCTGATAAATGCTTCAATAATATTGAAAAAGGAAGAGTATGAGTATTCAACATTTCCGTGTC
GCCCTTATTCCCTTTTTTGCGGCATTTTGCCTTCCTGTTTTTGCTCACCCAGAAACGCTGGTGAAAGTAA
AAGATGCTGAAGATCAGTTGGGTGCACGAGTGGGTTACATCGAACTGGATCTCAACAGCGGTAAGATCCT
TGAGAGTTTTCGCCCCGAAGAACGTTTTCCAATGATGAGCACTTTTAAAGTTCTGCTATGTGGCGCGGTA
TTATCCCGTATTGACGCCGGGCAAGAGCAACTCGGTCGCCGCATACACTATTCTCAGAATGACTTGGTTG
AGTACTCACCAGTCACAGAAAAGCATCTTACGGATGGCATGACAGTAAGAGAATTATGCAGTGCTGCCAT
AACCATGAGTGATAACACTGCGGCCAACTTACTTCTGACAACGATCGGAGGACCGAAGGAGCTAACCGCT
TTTTTGCACAACATGGGGGATCATGTAACTCGCCTTGATCGTTGGGAACCGGAGCTGAATGAAGCCATAC
CAAACGACGAGCGTGACACCACGATGCCTGTAGCAATGGCAACAACGTTGCGCAAACTATTAACTGGCGA
ACTACTTACTCTAGCTTCCCGGCAACAATTAATAGACTGGATGGAGGCGGATAAAGTTGCAGGACCACTT
CTGCGCTCGGCCCTTCCGGCTGGCTGGTTTATTGCTGATAAATCTGGAGCCGGTGAGCGTGGGTCTCGCG
GTATCATTGCAGCACTGGGGCCAGATGGTAAGCCCTCCCGTATCGTAGTTATCTACACGACGGGGAGTCA
GGCAACTATGGATGAACGAAATAGACAGATCGCTGAGATAGGTGCCTCACTGATTAAGCATTGGTAACTG
TCAGACCAAGTTTACTCATATATACTTTAGATTGATTTAAAACTTCATTTTTAATTTAAAAGGATCTAGG
TGAAGATCCTTTTTGATAATCTCATGACCAAAATCCCTTAACGTGAGTTTTCGTTCCACTGAGCGTCAGA
CCCCGTAGAAAAGATCAAAGGATCTTCTTGAGATCCTTTTTTTCTGCGCGTAATCTGCTGCTTGCAAACA
AAAAAACCACCGCTACCAGCGGTGGTTTGTTTGCCGGATCAAGAGCTACCAACTCTTTTTCCGAAGGTAA
CTGGCTTCAGCAGAGCGCAGATACCAAATACTGTTCTTCTAGTGTAGCCGTAGTTAGGCCACCACTTCAA
GAACTCTGTAGCACCGCCTACATACCTCGCTCTGCTAATCCTGTTACCAGTGGCTGCTGCCAGTGGCGAT
AAGTCGTGTCTTACCGGGTTGGACTCAAGACGATAGTTACCGGATAAGGCGCAGCGGTCGGGCTGAACGG
GGGGTTCGTGCACACAGCCCAGCTTGGAGCGAACGACCTACACCGAACTGAGATACCTACAGCGTGAGCT
ATGAGAAAGCGCCACGCTTCCCGAAGGGAGAAAGGCGGACAGGTATCCGGTAAGCGGCAGGGTCGGAACA
GGAGAGCGCACGAGGGAGCTTCCAGGGGGAAACGCCTGGTATCTTTATAGTCCTGTCGGGTTTCGCCACC
TCTGACTTGAGCGTCGATTTTTGTGATGCTCGTCAGGGGGGCGGAGCCTATGGAAAAACGCCAGCAACGC
GGCCTTTTTACGGTTCCTGGCCTTTTGCTGGCCTTTTGCTCACATGTTCTTTCCTGCGTTATCCCCTGAT
TCTGTGGATAACCGTATTACCGCCTTTGAGTGAGCTGATACCGCTCGCCGCAGCCGAACGACCGAGCGCA
GCGAGTCAGTGAGCGAGGAAGCGGAAGAGCGCCCAATACGCAAACCGCCTCTCCCCGCGCGTTGGCCGAT
TCATTAATGCAGCTGGCACGACAGGTTTCCCGACTGGAAAGCGGGCAGTGAGCGCAACGCAATTAATGTG
AGTTAGCTCACTCATTAGGCACCCCAGGCTTTACACTTTATGCTTCCGGCTCGTATGTTGTGTGGAATTG
TGAGCGGATAACAATTTCACACAGGAAACAGCTATGACCATGATTACGCCAAGCGCGCAATTAACCCTCA
CTAAAGGGAACAAAAGCTGGAGCTGCAAGCTTAATGTAGTCTTATGCAATACTCTTGTAGTCTTGCAACA
TGGTAACGATGAGTTAGCAACATGCCTTACAAGGAGAGAAAAAGCACCGTGCATGCCGATTGGTGGAAGT
AAGGTGGTACGATCGTGCCTTATTAGGAAGGCAACAGACGGGTCTGACATGGATTGGACGAACCACTGAA
TTGCCGCATTGCAGAGATATTGTATTTAAGTGCCTAGCTCGATACATAAACGGGTCTCTCTGGTTAGACC
AGATCTGAGCCTGGGAGCTCTCTGGCTAACTAGGGAACCCACTGCTTAAGCCTCAATAAAGCTTGCCTTG
AGTGCTTCAAGTAGTGTGTGCCCGTCTGTTGTGTGACTCTGGTAACTAGAGATCCCTCAGACCCTTTTAG
TCAGTGTGGAAAATCTCTAGCAGTGGCGCCCGAACAGGGACTTGAAAGCGAAAGGGAAACCAGAGGAGCT
CTCTCGACGCAGGACTCGGCTTGCTGAAGCGCGCACGGCAAGAGGCGAGGGGCGGCGACTGGTGAGTACG
CCAAAAATTTTGACTAGCGGAGGCTAGAAGGAGAGAGATGGGTGCGAGAGCGTCAGTATTAAGCGGGGGA
GAATTAGATCGCGATGGGAAAAAATTCGGTTAAGGCCAGGGGGAAAGAAAAAATATAAATTAAAACATAT
AGTATGGGCAAGCAGGGAGCTAGAACGATTCGCAGTTAATCCTGGCCTGTTAGAAACATCAGAAGGCTGT
AGACAAATACTGGGACAGCTACAACCATCCCTTCAGACAGGATCAGAAGAACTTAGATCATTATATAATA
CAGTAGCAACCCTCTATTGTGTGCATCAAAGGATAGAGATAAAAGACACCAAGGAAGCTTTAGACAAGAT
AGAGGAAGAGCAAAACAAAAGTAAGACCACCGCACAGCAAGCGGCCGCTGATCTTCAGACCTGGAGGAGG
AGATATGAGGGACAATTGGAGAAGTGAATTATATAAATATAAAGTAGTAAAAATTGAACCATTAGGAGTA
GCACCCACCAAGGCAAAGAGAAGAGTGGTGCAGAGAGAAAAAAGAGCAGTGGGAATAGGAGCTTTGTTCC
TTGGGTTCTTGGGAGCAGCAGGAAGCACTATGGGCGCAGCGTCAATGACGCTGACGGTACAGGCCAGACA
ATTATTGTCTGGTATAGTGCAGCAGCAGAACAATTTGCTGAGGGCTATTGAGGCGCAACAGCATCTGTTG
CAACTCACAGTCTGGGGCATCAAGCAGCTCCAGGCAAGAATCCTGGCTGTGGAAAGATACCTAAAGGATC
AACAGCTCCTGGGGATTTGGGGTTGCTCTGGAAAACTCATTTGCACCACTGCTGTGCCTTGGAATGCTAG
TTGGAGTAATAAATCTCTGGAACAGATTTGGAATCACACGACCTGGATGGAGTGGGACAGAGAAATTAAC
AATTACACAAGCTTAATACACTCCTTAATTGAAGAATCGCAAAACCAGCAAGAAAAGAATGAACAAGAAT
TATTGGAATTAGATAAATGGGCAAGTTTGTGGAATTGGTTTAACATAACAAATTGGCTGTGGTATATAAA
ATTATTCATAATGATAGTAGGAGGCTTGGTAGGTTTAAGAATAGTTTTTGCTGTACTTTCTATAGTGAAT
AGAGTTAGGCAGGGATATTCACCATTATCGTTTCAGACCCACCTCCCAACCCCGAGGGGACCCAGAGAGG
GCCTATTTCCCATGATTCCTTCATATTTGCATATACGATACAAGGCTGTTAGAGAGATAATTAGAATTAA
TTTGACTGTAAACACAAAGATATTAGTACAAAATACGTGACGTAGAAAGTAATAATTTCTTGGGTAGTTT
GCAGTTTTAAAATTATGTTTTAAAATGGACTATCATATGCTTACCGTAACTTGAAAGTATTTCGATTTCT
TGGCTTTATATATCTTGTGGAAAGGACGAAACACCGAGGCTGGGCCTTATGCCACGGTTTTAGAGCTAGA
AATAGCAAGTTAAAATAAGGCTAGTCCGTTATCAACTTGAAAAAGTGGCACCGAGTCGGTGCTTTTTTAA
GCTTGGCGTAACTAGATCTTGAGACAAATGGCAGTATTCATCCACAATTTTAAAAGAAAAGGGGGGATTG
GGGGGTACAGTGCAGGGGAAAGAATAGTAGACATAATAGCAACAGACATACAAACTAAAGAATTACAAAA
ACAAATTACAAAAATTCAAAATTTTCGGGTTTATTACAGGGACAGCAGAGATCCACTTTGGCGCCGGCTC
GAGGGGG
Features (pLannotate 1.2.2; 29 found; start..end, strand, type, name):
     14..80      +  CDS            small t antigen (fragment): SV40 (simian virus 40) small t antigen
    106..317     +  promoter       EF-1α core promoter: core promoter for human elongation factor EF-1α
    318..1256    +  intron         EF-1α intron A: intron upstream of the start codon of human EF-1α
   1278..1877    +  CDS            PuroR (fragment): puromycin N-acetyltransferase; pac from Streptomyces; confers resistance to puromycin
   1893..2481    +  misc_feature   WPRE: woodchuck hepatitis virus posttranscriptional regulatory element
   2532..2551    +  misc_feature   cPPT/CTS (fragment): central polypurine tract and central termination sequence of HIV-1
   2553..2786    +  LTR            3' LTR (ΔU3): self-inactivating 3' long terminal repeat (LTR) from HIV-1
   2864..2985    +  polyA_signal   SV40 poly(A) signal: SV40 polyadenylation signal
   3025..3160    +  rep_origin     SV40 ori: SV40 origin of replication
   3181..3199    -  promoter       T7 promoter: promoter for bacteriophage T7 RNA polymerase
   3207..3362    +  CDS            lacZα (fragment): LacZα fragment of β-galactosidase; lacZ fragment
   3367..3795    +  rep_origin     f1 ori (sequence partly withheld): f1 bacteriophage origin of replication; arrow indicates direction of (+) strand synthesis
   3848..3952    +  promoter       AmpR promoter: bla
   3953..4813    +  CDS            AmpR: β-lactamase; bla; confers resistance to ampicillin, carbenicillin, and related antibiotics
   4984..5572    +  rep_origin     ori: high-copy-number ColE1/pMB1/pBR322/pUC origin of replication
   5755..5847    +  CDS            lacI (fragment): lac repressor; lacI; The lac repressor binds to the lac operator to inhibit transcription in E. coli. This inhibition can be relieved by adding lactose or isopropyl-β-D-thiogalactopyranoside (IPTG).
   5860..5881    +  protein_bind   CAP binding site: CAP binding activates transcription in the presence of cAMP. E. coli catabolite activator protein
   5896..5926    +  promoter       lac promoter: promoter for the E. coli lac operon
   5934..5950    +  protein_bind   lac operator: The lac repressor binds to the lac operator to inhibit transcription in E. coli. This inhibition can be relieved by adding lactose or isopropyl-β-D-thiogalactopyranoside (IPTG). lac repressor encoded by lacI
   5995..6013    +  promoter       T3 promoter: promoter for bacteriophage T3 RNA polymerase
   6041..6267    +  promoter       RSV promoter: Rous sarcoma virus enhancer/promoter
   6268..6448    +  LTR            5' LTR (truncated): truncated 5' long terminal repeat (LTR) from HIV-1
   6495..6620    +  misc_feature   HIV-1 Ψ: packaging signal of human immunodeficiency virus type 1
   6604..6967    +  CDS            HIV-1 gag (fragment): gag protein from human immunodeficiency virus 1; gag
   7113..7346    +  misc_feature   RRE: The Rev response element (RRE) of HIV-1 allows for Rev-dependent mRNA export from the nucleus to the cytoplasm.
   7723..7749    +  CDS            Rev (fragment): human immunodeficiency virus 1 (HIV-1) Rev protein; rev; enhances nuclear export of unspliced and incompletely spliced viral mRNAs
   7753..7993    +  promoter       U6 promoter: RNA polymerase III promoter for human U6 snRNA
   8023..8098    +  misc_RNA       gRNA scaffold: guide RNA scaffold for the Streptococcus pyogenes CRISPR/Cas9 system
   8154..8271    +  misc_feature   cPPT/CTS: central polypurine tract and central termination sequence of HIV-1
