[The description below was written by a language model from this plasmid's Addgene catalogue record and pLannotate feature annotations shown in this document.]
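Description:
CAMKK1 gRNA (BRDN0001148386) is a third-generation lentiviral CRISPR guide plasmid built on the lentiGuide-Puro backbone. It expresses a single guide RNA against human CAMKK1 (calcium/calmodulin-dependent protein kinase kinase 1, also known as CAMKKA). It is maintained in E. coli as a high-copy plasmid through a ColE1/pUC-type origin with ampicillin resistance (AmpR). The backbone also carries an f1 ori, an SV40 ori and remnants of lac and T7/T3 cloning elements.

The lentiviral transfer cassette begins with an RSV promoter fused to a truncated HIV-1 5' LTR, which makes genomic RNA production Tat-independent. This is followed by the Ψ packaging signal with a partial gag sequence and the Rev response element. A central polypurine tract (cPPT/CTS) lies between the guide and selection cassettes. The cassette ends in a ΔU3 self-inactivating 3' LTR with an SV40 polyadenylation signal downstream.

Within this unit, the human U6 RNA polymerase III promoter drives the 20-nt CAMKK1-targeting spacer joined to the Streptococcus pyogenes Cas9 gRNA scaffold. A separate EF-1α promoter with its intron A drives puromycin N-acetyltransferase, allowing selection of transduced mammalian cells. A WPRE follows to enhance transcript expression.

The depositor notes that the guide was designed against several CAMKK1 reference transcripts. The plasmid does not encode Cas9, so it must be used with a separate Cas9 vector or in cells already expressing Cas9. It is one of the individual guide clones from a human kinome gRNA library based on optimized sgRNA design rules. It is suited to knocking out CAMKK1 through lentiviral delivery.
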