Addgene plasmid #76515: CAMKK1 gRNA (BRDN0001148386)
Purpose: 3rd generation lentiviral gRNA plasmid targeting human CAMKK1
Depositing lab: John Doench & David Root. Depositing organization: Broad Institute. Publication: Optimized sgRNA design to maximize activity and minimize off-target effects of CRISPR-Cas9. Doench JG, Fusi N, Sullender M, Hegde M, Vaimberg EW, Donovan KF, Smith I, Tothova Z, Wilen C, Orchard R, Virgin HW, Listgarten J, Root DE. Nat Biotechnol. 2016 Jan 18. doi: 10.1038/nbt.3437. PubMed 26780180.
Backbone
  Vector backbone: lentiGuide-Puro
  Backbone manufacturer: Zhang Lab (Addgene plasmid # 52963)
  Vector type: Mammalian Expression, Lentiviral, CRISPR
  Selectable markers: Puromycin
Growth in bacteria
  Bacterial resistance: Ampicillin, 100 μg/mL
  Growth temperature: 37°C
  Growth strain: DH5alpha
  Copy number: High Copy
Gene/Insert
  Gene/Insert name: CAMKK1 (alt names: CAMKK1; NM_032294.2)
  gRNA/shRNA sequence: AGGCTGGGCCTTATGCCACG
  Species: H. sapiens (human)
  Entrez Gene: CAMKK1 (a.k.a. CAMKKA)
  Promoter: hU6
  Cloning method: Unknown
  Sequencing primers: 5′ U6-F; 3′ pS2-R
Terms and licenses: Academic/Nonprofit Terms; Industry Terms: Not Available to Industry
Depositor comments: The gRNA was designed to target the following Genbank reference sequence(s): NM_032294.2,NM_172206.1,NM_172207.2. Note that this plasmid does NOT contain Cas9. It should be used in conjunction with lentiCas9-Blast (Addgene #52962) or otherwise with cell lines already expressing Cas9. Browse the full kinome gRNA library at http://www.addgene.org/pooled-library/broadgpp-human-kinome/ or visit http://www.broadinstitute.org/rnai/public/ for detailed protocols and information.
How to cite: CAMKK1 gRNA (BRDN0001148386) was a gift from John Doench & David Root (Addgene plasmid # 76515 ; http://n2t.net/addgene:76515 ; RRID:Addgene_76515)
