>Addgene plasmid #76515 | CAMKK1 gRNA (BRDN0001148386) | depositor partial sequence | sequence record 143975 | Target Sequence
AGGCTGGGCCTTATGCCACG
