>Addgene plasmid #76515 | CAMKK1 gRNA (BRDN0001148386) | addgene partial sequence | sequence record 185987 | hU6-F
TAGAAAGTAATAATTTCTTGGGTAGTTTGCAGTTTTAAAATTATGTTTTAAAATGGACTATCATATGCTT
ACCGTAACTTGAAAGTATTTCGATTTCTTGGCTTTATATATCTTGTGGAAAGGACGAAACACCGAGGCTG
GGCCTTATGCCACGGTTTTAGAGCTAGAAATAGCAAGTTAAAATAAGGCTAGTCCGTTATCAACTTGAAA
AAGTGGCACCGAGTCGGTGCTTTTTTAAGCTTGGCGTAACTAGATCTTGAGACAAATGGCAGTATTCATC
CACAATTTTAAAAGAAAAGGGGGGATTGGGGGGTACAGTGCAGGGGAAAGAATAGTAGACATAATAGCAA
CAGACATACAAACTAAAGAATTACAAAAACAAATTACAAAAATTCAAAATTTTCGGGTTTATTACAGGGA
CAGCAGAGATCCACTTTGGCGCCGGCTCGAGGGGGCCCGGGTGCAAAGATGGATAAAGTTTTAAACAGAG
AGGAATCTTTGCAGCTAATGGACCTTCTAGGTCTTGAAAGGAGTGGGAATTGGCTCCGGTGCCCGTCAGT
GGGCAGAGCG
